>Addgene plasmid #242097 | AaHFP | addgene full sequence | sequence record 486676 | Addgene NGS Result
ATCCGGATATAGTTCCTCCTTTCAGCAAAAAACCCCTCAAGACCCGTTTAGAGGCCCCAAGGGGTTATGC
TAGTTATTGCTCAGCGGTGGCAGCAGCCAACTCAGCTTCCTTTCGGGCTTTGTTAGCAGCCGGATCTCAG
TGGTGGTGGTGGTGGTGCTCGAGTTAGTCCAACACCAGCAGGTGGCAGGTATCATTCAGGCTCTTCAGAT
AAAAGCGTTCGCCGTCGTACTCCAACAAGCTGATACCGGTGTTGTCCATATGAATATGCCACATCTTCTC
TAAGCCGATGCCCAGTGCCAGACACAGGAGGCCGTGCAGCGTACCGCCATGACCAACAACAGCAAGCACC
TTTTCTTTACGAGACTTAAGGTCCTCCAGGAACTCTTTGATACGTTTCTCGAACTCCTTAATATCTTCTT
GAGTCGGCAGCGGGTATTTGACCGGATCTTTGAGCCAGTTGATAATCATCTCTTTATTTTCCTCAAACAT
GGTCCAGAAGTGACGACCTTCCAAAACACCAAAGGACATTTCACGAATGCGTTCATCCACGATCAGATCG
ATGCCCAGAACATCGCTCAGCGTCAGCGCGGTTTTATACGCGCGACGTTGCGGCGAGGTAATAATAACTT
CCGGCTTCTCACGCTCGAACTGTTTGACCAACAGTCTGCTCTGCACGAAACCCAGTGGGGTCAGGTCGGA
GTCCAAACGACCCTGAAAGATACCCTTTTCGTTGTACTCAGATTGAGCGTGCCTTATTAGATAAATTTTC
TTCATATGTATATCTCCTTCTTAAAGTTAAACAAAATTATTTCTAGAGGGAAACCGTTGTGGTCTCCCTA
TAGTGAGTCGTATTAATTTCGCGGGATCGAGATCTCGGGCAGCGTTGGGTCCTGGCCACGGGTGCGCATG
ATCGTGCTCCTGTCGTTGAGGACCCGGCTAGGCTGGCGGGGTTGCCTTACTGGTTAGCAGAATGAATCAC
CGATACGCGAGCGAACGTGAAGCGACTGCTGCTGCAAAACGTCTGCGACCTGAGCAACAACATGAATGGT
CTTCGGTTTCCGTGTTTCGTAAAGTCTGGAAACGCGGAAGTCAGCGCCCTGCACCATTATGTTCCGGATC
TGCATCGCAGGATGCTGCTGGCTACCCTGTGGAACACCTACATCTGTATTAACGAAGCGCTGGCATTGCC
CCTGAGTGATTTTTCTCTGGTCCCGCCGCATCCATACCGCCAGTTGTTTACCCTCACAACGTTCCAGTAA
CCGGGCATGTTCATCATCAGTAACCCGTATCGTGAGCATCCTCTCTCGTTTCATCGGTATCATTACCCCC
ATGAACAGAAATCCCCCTTACACGGAGGCATCAGTGACCAAACAGGAAAAAACCGCCCTTAACATGGCCC
GCTTTATCAGAAGCCAGACATTAACGCTTCTGGAGAAACTCAACGAGCTGGACGCGGATGAACAGGCAGA
CATCTGTGAATCGCTTCACGACCACGCTGATGAGCTTTACCGCAGCTGCCTCGCGCGTTTCGGTGATGAC
GGTGAAAACCTCTGACACATGCAGCTCCCGGAGACGGTCACAGCTTGTCTGTAAGCGGATGCCGGGAGCA
GACAAGCCCGTCAGGGCGCGTCAGCGGGTGTTGGCGGGTGTCGGGGCGCAGCCATGACCCAGTCACGTAG
CGATAGCGGAGTGTATACTGGCTTAACTATGCGGCATCAGAGCAGATTGTACTGAGAGTGCACCATATAT
GCGGTGTGAAATACCGCACAGATGCGTAAGGAGAAAATACCGCATCAGGCGCTCTTCCGCTTCCTCGCTC
ACTGACTCGCTGCGCTCGGTCGTTCGGCTGCGGCGAGCGGTATCAGCTCACTCAAAGGCGGTAATACGGT
TATCCACAGAATCAGGGGATAACGCAGGAAAGAACATGTGAGCAAAAGGCCAGCAAAAGGCCAGGAACCG
TAAAAAGGCCGCGTTGCTGGCGTTTTTCCATAGGCTCCGCCCCCCTGACGAGCATCACAAAAATCGACGC
TCAAGTCAGAGGTGGCGAAACCCGACAGGACTATAAAGATACCAGGCGTTTCCCCCTGGAAGCTCCCTCG
TGCGCTCTCCTGTTCCGACCCTGCCGCTTACCGGATACCTGTCCGCCTTTCTCCCTTCGGGAAGCGTGGC
GCTTTCTCATAGCTCACGCTGTAGGTATCTCAGTTCGGTGTAGGTCGTTCGCTCCAAGCTGGGCTGTGTG
CACGAACCCCCCGTTCAGCCCGACCGCTGCGCCTTATCCGGTAACTATCGTCTTGAGTCCAACCCGGTAA
GACACGACTTATCGCCACTGGCAGCAGCCACTGGTAACAGGATTAGCAGAGCGAGGTATGTAGGCGGTGC
TACAGAGTTCTTGAAGTGGTGGCCTAACTACGGCTACACTAGAAGGACAGTATTTGGTATCTGCGCTCTG
CTGAAGCCAGTTACCTTCGGAAAAAGAGTTGGTAGCTCTTGATCCGGCAAACAAACCACCGCTGGTAGCG
GTGGTTTTTTTGTTTGCAAGCAGCAGATTACGCGCAGAAAAAAAGGATCTCAAGAAGATCCTTTGATCTT
TTCTACGGGGTCTGACGCTCAGTGGAACGAAAACTCACGTTAAGGGATTTTGGTCATGAGATTATCAAAA
AGGATCTTCACCTAGATCCTTTTAAATTAAAAATGAAGTTTTAAATCAATCTAAAGTATATATGAGTAAA
CTTGGTCTGACAGTTACCAATGCTTAATCAGTGAGGCACCTATCTCAGCGATCTGTCTATTTCGTTCATC
CATAGTTGCCTGACTCCCCGTCGTGTAGATAACTACGATACGGGAGGGCTTACCATCTGGCCCCAGTGCT
GCAATGATACCGCGAGACCCACGCTCACCGGCTCCAGATTTATCAGCAATAAACCAGCCAGCCGGAAGGG
CCGAGCGCAGAAGTGGTCCTGCAACTTTATCCGCCTCCATCCAGTCTATTAATTGTTGCCGGGAAGCTAG
AGTAAGTAGTTCGCCAGTTAATAGTTTGCGCAACGTTGTTGCCATTGCTGCAGGCATCGTGGTGTCACGC
TCGTCGTTTGGTATGGCTTCATTCAGCTCCGGTTCCCAACGATCAAGGCGAGTTACATGATCCCCCATGT
TGTGCAAAAAAGCGGTTAGCTCCTTCGGTCCTCCGATCGTTGTCAGAAGTAAGTTGGCCGCAGTGTTATC
ACTCATGGTTATGGCAGCACTGCATAATTCTCTTACTGTCATGCCATCCGTAAGATGCTTTTCTGTGACT
GGTGAGTACTCAACCAAGTCATTCTGAGAATAGTGTATGCGGCGACCGAGTTGCTCTTGCCCGGCGTCAA
TACGGGATAATACCGCGCCACATAGCAGAACTTTAAAAGTGCTCATCATTGGAAAACGTTCTTCGGGGCG
AAAACTCTCAAGGATCTTACCGCTGTTGAGATCCAGTTCGATGTAACCCACTCGTGCACCCAACTGATCT
TCAGCATCTTTTACTTTCACCAGCGTTTCTGGGTGAGCAAAAACAGGAAGGCAAAATGCCGCAAAAAAGG
GAATAAGGGCGACACGGAAATGTTGAATACTCATACTCTTCCTTTTTCAATATTATTGAAGCATTTATCA
GGGTTATTGTCTCATGAGCGGATACATATTTGAATGTATTTAGAAAAATAAACAAATAGGGGTTCCGCGC
ACATTTCCCCGAAAAGTGCCACCTGAAATTGTAAACGTTAATATTTTGTTAAAATTCGCGTTAAATTTTT
GTTAAATCAGCTCATTTTTTAACCAATAGGCCGAAATCGGCAAAATCCCTTATAAATCAAAAGAATAGAC
CGAGATAGGGT
[37 nt withheld, positions 3862-3898]
AAAGAACGTGGACTCCAACGTCAAAGG
[49 nt withheld, positions 3926-3974]
T
[91 nt withheld, positions 3976-4066]
G
[124 nt withheld, positions 4068-4191]
CCCATTCGCCA
Features (pLannotate 1.2.2; 13 found; start..end, strand, type, name):
     26..73      -  terminator     T7 terminator: transcription terminator for bacteriophage T7 RNA polymerase
     81..130     -  CDS            SET1 (fragment): solubility-enhancement tag derived from T7 phage gene 10B
    140..157     -  CDS            9xHis (fragment): 9xHis affinity tag
    182..775     -  CDS            pspB: PSPB_HYDTT - Experimental evidence at protein level: Swiss-Prot protein existence level 1. Part of a complex that catalyzes the dephosphorylation of L- phosphoserine to serine and inorganic phosphate. Is poorly or not active toward D-phosphoserine, DL-phosphothreonine, 3-phosphoglycerate, para-nitrophenylphosphate, and fructose-6-phosphate. Does not display phosphoglycerate mutase activity. From Hydrogenobacter thermophilus (strain DSM 6534 / IAM 12695 / TK-6).
    783..805     -  RBS            RBS: efficient ribosome binding site from bacteriophage T7 gene 10 (Olins and Rangwala, 1989)
    837..855     -  promoter       T7 promoter: promoter for bacteriophage T7 RNA polymerase
    967..1347    -  CDS            YPB1_ECOLX: Protein predicted: Swiss-Prot protein existence level 4. From Escherichia coli.
   1364..1555    +  CDS            rop: Rop protein, which maintains plasmids at low copy number; rop
   1657..1799    +  misc_feature   bom: basis of mobility region from pBR322
   1985..2573    -  rep_origin     ori: high-copy-number ColE1/pMB1/pBR322/pUC origin of replication
   2744..3604    -  CDS            AmpR: β-lactamase; bla; confers resistance to ampicillin, carbenicillin, and related antibiotics
   3605..3709    -  promoter       AmpR promoter: bla
   3736..4191    -  rep_origin     f1 ori (sequence partly withheld): f1 bacteriophage origin of replication; arrow indicates direction of (+) strand synthesis
