[The description below was written by a language model from this plasmid's Addgene catalogue record and pLannotate feature annotations shown in this document.]
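Description:
AaHFP is a bacterial expression plasmid built on the pET20b backbone that carries a synthesized gene encoding a histidine family phosphatase from the hyperthermophilic bacterium Aquifex aeolicus. The sequenced record is about 4.2 kb. It is propagated in E. coli through a ColE1/pMB1-type origin and selected with ampicillin via the β-lactamase gene under its own promoter. The catalogue lists the plasmid as high copy, although the annotation also detects the rop gene and the pBR322 bom region, elements normally associated with copy-number restraint and mobilisation in pBR322-derived backbones. An f1 origin is also present, which permits single-stranded DNA production with helper phage.

The expression cassette follows the standard pET layout: a T7 promoter and the efficient T7 gene 10 ribosome binding site drive an open reading frame of roughly 600 bp, followed by a T7 terminator. Automated annotation labels this coding region as pspB, a phosphoserine phosphatase subunit from Hydrogenobacter thermophilus. This reflects a homology match to a related protein rather than the actual source, since the catalogue identifies the insert as the A. aeolicus enzyme. A short histidine-tag match lies just downstream of the coding region, consistent with a C-terminal His tag for metal-affinity purification, though the record does not state explicitly that it is fused in frame. The small "SET1" fragment hit beyond it is probably incidental backbone sequence. Because transcription depends on T7 RNA polymerase, expression requires a host that supplies that enzyme. The associated publication concerns identifying the phosphatase needed for riboflavin biosynthesis in A. aeolicus, so the plasmid is suited to producing recombinant protein for biochemical characterisation.
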