Addgene plasmid #242097: AaHFP
Purpose: Histidine family phopsphatase from Aquifex aeolicus
Depositing lab: Audrey Lamb. Depositing organization: University of Texas at San Antonio. Publication: Identification of the phosphatase essential for riboflavin biosynthesis in Aquifex aeolicus. Hoffpauir ZA, Lamb AL. J Biol Chem. 2025 May;301(5):108443. doi: 10.1016/j.jbc.2025.108443. Epub 2025 Mar 25. PubMed 40147773.
Backbone
  Vector backbone: pET20b
  Vector type: Bacterial Expression
Growth in bacteria
  Bacterial resistance: Ampicillin, 100 μg/mL
  Growth temperature: 37°C
  Growth strain: DH5alpha
  Copy number: High Copy
Gene/Insert
  Gene/Insert name: AaHFP
  Species: Aquifex aeolicus
  Cloning method: Gene Synthesis
Terms and licenses: Academic/Nonprofit Terms; Industry Terms: Not Available to Industry
How to cite: AaHFP was a gift from Audrey Lamb (Addgene plasmid # 242097 ; http://n2t.net/addgene:242097 ; RRID:Addgene_242097)
