>Addgene plasmid #242097 | AaHFP | depositor partial sequence | sequence record 477457 | AaHFP sequence 615 bps
CATATGAAGAAAATTTATCTAATAAGGCACGCTCAATCTGAGTACAACGAAAAGGGTATCTTTCAGGGTC
GTTTGGACTCCGACCTGACCCCACTGGGTTTCGTGCAGAGCAGACTGTTGGTCAAACAGTTCGAGCGTGA
GAAGCCGGAAGTTATTATTACCTCGCCGCAACGTCGCGCGTATAAAACCGCGCTGACGCTGAGCGATGTT
CTGGGCATCGATCTGATCGTGGATGAACGCATTCGTGAAATGTCCTTTGGTGTTTTGGAAGGTCGTCACT
TCTGGACCATGTTTGAGGAAAATAAAGAGATGATTATCAACTGGCTCAAAGATCCGGTCAAATACCCGCT
GCCGACTCAAGAAGATATTAAGGAGTTCGAGAAACGTATCAAAGAGTTCCTGGAGGACCTTAAGTCTCGT
AAAGAAAAGGTGCTTGCTGTTGTTGGTCATGGCGGTACGCTGCACGGCCTCCTGTGTCTGGCACTGGGCA
TCGGCTTAGAGAAGATGTGGCATATTCATATGGACAACACCGGTATCAGCTTGTTGGAGTACGACGGCGA
ACGCTTTTATCTGAAGAGCCTGAATGATACCTGCCACCTGCTGGTGTTGGACTAA
